>Addgene plasmid #119575 | pC0.030 | addgene full sequence | sequence record 234172 | Addgene NGS Result
GTGGCTCTTCAGTGGACGAAAGGGCCTCGTGATACGCCTATTTTTATAGGTTAATGTCATGATAATAATG
GTTTCTTAGACGTCAGGTGGCACTTTTCGGGGAAATGTGCGCGGAACCCCTATTTGTTTATTTTTCTAAA
TACATTCAAATATGTATCCGCTCATGAGACAATAACCCTGATAAATGCTTCAATAATATTGAAAAAGGAA
GAGTATGCGCTCACGCAACTGGTCCAGAACCTTGACCGAACGCAGCGGTGGTAACGGCGCAGTGGCGGTT
TTCATGGCTTGTTATGACTGTTTTTTTTTGGGGTACAGTCTATGCCTCGGGCATCCAAGCAGCAAGCGCG
TTACGCCGTGGGTCGATGTTTGATGTTATGGAGCAGCAACGATGTTACGCAGCAGGGCAGTCGCCCTAAA
ACAAAGTTAAACATCATGAGGGAAGCGGTGATCGCCGAAGTATCGACTCAACTATCAGAGGTAGTTGGCG
TCATCGAGCGCCATCTCGAACCGACGTTGCTGGCCGTACATTTGTACGGCTCCGCAGTGGATGGCGGCCT
GAAGCCACACAGCGATATTGATTTGCTGGTTACGGTGACCGTAAGGCTTGATGAAACAACGCGGCGAGCT
TTGATCAACGACCTTTTGGAAACTTCGGCTTCCCCTGGAGAGAGCGAGATTCTCCGCGCTGTAGAAGTCA
CCATTGTTGTGCACGACGACATCATTCCGTGGCGTTATCCAGCTAAGCGCGAACTGCAATTTGGAGAATG
GCAGCGCAATGACATTCTTGCAGGTATCTTCGAGCCAGCCACGATCGACATTGATCTGGCTATCTTGCTG
ACAAAAGCAAGAGAACATAGCGTTGCCTTGGTAGGTCCAGCGGCGGAGGAACTCTTTGATCCGGTTCCTG
AACAGGATCTATTTGAGGCGCTAAATGAAACCTTAACGCTATGGAACTCGCCGCCCGACTGGGCTGGCGA
TGAGCGAAATGTAGTGCTTACGTTGTCCCGCATTTGGTACAGCGCAGTAACCGGCAAAATCGCGCCGAAG
GATGTCGCTGCCGACTGGGCAATGGAGCGCCTGCCGGCCCAGTATCAGCCCGTCATACTTGAAGCTAGAC
AGGCTTATCTTGGACAAGAAGAAGATCGCTTGGCCTCGCGCGCAGATCAGTTGGAAGAATTTGTCCATTA
CGTAAAAGGCGAGATCACCAAGGTAGTCGGCAAATAACTGTCAGACCAAGTTTACTCATATATACTTTAG
ATTGATTTAAAACTTCATTTTTAATTTAAAAGGATCTAGGTGAAGATCCTTTTTGATAATCTCATGACCA
AAATCCCTTAACGTGAGTTTTCGTTCCACTGAGCGTCAGACCCCGTAGAAAAGATCAAAGGATCTTCTTG
AGATCCTTTTTTTCTGCGCGTAATCTGCTGCTTGCAAACAAAAAAACCACCGCTACCAGCGGTGGTTTGT
TTGCCGGATCAAGAGCTACCAACTCTTTTTCCGAAGGTAACTGGCTTCAGCAGAGCGCAGATACCAAATA
CTGTTCTTCTAGTGTAGCCGTAGTTAGGCCACCACTTCAAGAACTCTGTAGCACCGCCTACATACCTCGC
TCTGCTAATCCTGTTACCAGTGGCTGCTGCCAGTGGCGATAAGTCGTGTCTTACCGGGTTGGACTCAAGA
CGATAGTTACCGGATAAGGCGCAGCGGTCGGGCTGAACGGGGGGTTCGTGCACACAGCCCAGCTTGGAGC
GAACGACCTACACCGAACTGAGATACCTACAGCGTGAGCTATGAGAAAGCGCCACGCTTCCCGAAGGGAG
AAAGGCGGACAGGTATCCGGTAAGCGGCAGGGTCGGAACAGGAGAGCGCACGAGGGAGCTTCCAGGGGGA
AACGCCTGGTATCTTTATAGTCCTGTCGGGTTTCGCCACCTCTGACTTGAGCGTCGATTTTTGTGATGCT
CGTCAGGGGGGCGGAGCCTATGGAAAAACGCCAGCAACGCGGCCTTTTTACGGTTCCTGGCCTTTTGCTG
GCCTTTTGCTCACATGTTCTTTCCTGCGTTATCCCCTGATTCTGTGGATAACCGTATTACCGCCTTTGAG
TGAGCTGATACCGCTCGCCGCAGCCGAACGACCGAGCGCAGCGAGTCAGTGAGCGAGGAAGCGGAAGAGC
GCCCAATACGCAAACCGCCTCTCCCCGCGCGTTGGCCGATTCATTAATCACTCTGTGGTCTCAGGAGTTG
ACGGCTAGCTCAGTCCTAGGTACAGTGCTAGCTATTGTGAGCGGATAACAATTTCACACATACTAGAGAA
AGAGGAGAAATACTAAATGTGAGACCACGAA
Features (pLannotate 1.2.2; 8 found; start..end, strand, type, name):
    110..214     +  promoter       AmpR promoter: bla
    205..285     -  CDS            int (fragment): INT2_ECOLX - Protein inferred from homology: Swiss-Prot protein existence level 3. Putative integrase believed to be involved in the insertion of antibiotic resistance genes into plasmids and transposons. From Escherichia coli.
    373..429     +  CDS            GmR (fragment): gentamycin acetyltransferase; aacC1; confers resistance to gentamycin
    436..1224    +  CDS            aadA: S3AD_ECOLX - Experimental evidence at protein level: Swiss-Prot protein existence level 1. Mediates bacterial resistance to the antibiotics streptomycin and spectinomycin. From Escherichia coli.
   1398..1986    +  rep_origin     ori: high-copy-number ColE1/pMB1/pBR322/pUC origin of replication
   2169..2218    +  CDS            lacI (fragment): lac repressor; lacI; The lac repressor binds to the lac operator to inhibit transcription in E. coli. This inhibition can be relieved by adding lactose or isopropyl-β-D-thiogalactopyranoside (IPTG).
   2238..2262    +  promoter       J23119(SpeI) promoter (fragment): bacterial promoter (Registry of Standard Biological Parts BBa J23119) modified to end with an SpeI site
   2275..2291    +  protein_bind   lac operator: The lac repressor binds to the lac operator to inhibit transcription in E. coli. This inhibition can be relieved by adding lactose or isopropyl-β-D-thiogalactopyranoside (IPTG). lac repressor encoded by lacI
