[The description below was written by a language model from this plasmid's Addgene catalogue record and pLannotate feature annotations shown in this document.]
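Description:
pC0.030 is a Level 0 promoter part from the CyanoGate modular cloning kit, a Golden Gate toolkit that extends the plant MoClo syntax to engineering cyanobacteria. It is built on the pICH41295 acceptor backbone (2,247 bp without insert; the sequenced plasmid is 2,341 nt) and is maintained in E. coli as a high-copy plasmid through a ColE1/pUC-type origin. Selection is by spectinomycin, conferred by the aadA streptomycin/spectinomycin resistance gene. The short integrase and gentamicin acetyltransferase fragments annotated just upstream of aadA, along with a bla-type promoter, are most likely remnants of the integron-derived cassette from which this marker originates, not functional genes.

The payload is an 88 bp synthetic insert named J23100MH. The name points to the Anderson family of constitutive bacterial promoters, and the annotation software detects a partial match to the related J23119 promoter at this position. A lac operator is annotated immediately downstream, preceded by a short lacI fragment, but it is not clear from the record whether the operator belongs to the part or to flanking backbone sequence, and the meaning of the "MH" suffix is not explained. The insert was cloned using BpiI sites that were destroyed in the process, as is typical for domesticating Level 0 parts. In the MoClo scheme, such a part is then released with a second Type IIS enzyme bearing standard fusion overhangs and combined with coding sequence and terminator modules to build Level 1 transcription units. The plasmid therefore serves as a reusable promoter module for assembling expression cassettes, with cyanobacterial hosts as the intended context of the kit.
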