Addgene plasmid #119575: pC0.030
Purpose: Level 0 part. Promoter
Depositing lab: Alistair McCormick. Depositing organization: University of Edinburgh. Publication: CyanoGate: A Modular Cloning Suite for Engineering Cyanobacteria Based on the Plant MoClo Syntax. Vasudevan R, Gale GAR, Schiavon AA, Puzorjov A, Malin J, Gillespie MD, Vavitsas K, Zulkower V, Wang B, Howe CJ, Lea-Smith DJ, McCormick AJ. Plant Physiol. 2019 May;180(1):39-55. doi: 10.1104/pp.18.01401. Epub 2019 Feb 28. PubMed 30819783.
Backbone
  Vector backbone: PICH41295
  Backbone size w/o insert (bp): 2247
  Vector type: Synthetic Biology
Growth in bacteria
  Bacterial resistance: Spectinomycin, 50 μg/mL
  Growth temperature: 37°C
  Growth strain: DH5alpha
  Copy number: High Copy
Gene/Insert
  Gene/Insert name: J23100MH
  Species: Synthetic
  Insert size (bp): 88
  Cloning method: Restriction Enzyme; 5′ cloning site BpiI (destroyed during cloning); 3′ cloning site BpiI (destroyed during cloning)
  Sequencing primers: 5′ ttgagtgagctgataccgct; 3′ GTCTCATGAGCGGATACATATTTGAATG
Terms and licenses: Academic/Nonprofit Terms; Industry Terms: Not Available to Industry
Depositor comments: Please visit https://www.biorxiv.org/content/10.1101/426700v1 for bioRxiv preprint.
How to cite: pC0.030 was a gift from Alistair McCormick (Addgene plasmid # 119575 ; http://n2t.net/addgene:119575 ; RRID:Addgene_119575)
