>Addgene plasmid #119575 | pC0.030 | depositor partial sequence | sequence record 226046 | J23100MH
TTGACGGCTAGCTCAGTCCTAGGTACAGTGCTAGCTATTGTGAGCGGATAACAATTTCACACATACTAGA
GAAAGAGGAGAAATACTA
